Addgene plasmid #165480: pRB30
Purpose: (Empty Backbone) pTriEx based vector for protein expression in mammalian cells for targets fused with C-terminal Flag and His
Depositing lab: Renato Bruni. Depositing organization: New York Structural Biology Center. Publication: High-throughput cloning and expression of integral membrane proteins in Escherichia coli. Bruni R, Kloss B. Curr Protoc Protein Sci. 2013 Nov 5;74:29.6.1-29.6.34. doi: 10.1002/0471140864.ps2906s74. PubMed 24510647.
Backbone
  Vector backbone: pTriEx-1.1
  Backbone manufacturer: Novagen
  Vector type: Mammalian Expression
  Tag / fusion protein: TEV-FLAG-10x His (C terminal on backbone)
Growth in bacteria
  Bacterial resistance: Ampicillin, 100 μg/mL
  Growth temperature: 37°C
  Growth strain: DH5alpha
  Copy number: High Copy
Gene/Insert
  Gene/Insert name: None
  Tag / fusion protein: TEV-FLAG-10x His (C terminal on backbone)
Terms and licenses: Academic/Nonprofit Terms; Industry Terms: Not Available to Industry
Depositor comments: Primers for LIC cloning: Upstream: add TTAAGAAGGAGATATACT to the 5' end of gene of interest. Downstream: add GATTGGAAGTAGAGGTTCTCTGC to the 3' end of GOI. For vector: digest with BfuAI (BspMI) before LIC-treatment. Detailed cloning method available in the paper Bruni R, Kloss B. High-throughput cloning and expression of integral membrane proteins in Escherichia coli. Curr Protoc Protein Sci. 2013 Nov 5;74:29.6.1-29.6.34.
How to cite: pRB30 was a gift from Renato Bruni (Addgene plasmid # 165480 ; http://n2t.net/addgene:165480 ; RRID:Addgene_165480)
