[The description below was written by a language model from this plasmid's Addgene catalogue record and pLannotate feature annotations shown in this document.]
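Description:
pRB30 is an empty expression backbone derived from Novagen's pTriEx-1.1, catalogued as a mammalian expression vector for producing target proteins carrying a C-terminal TEV-cleavable FLAG and 10x His tag. It is maintained in E. coli as a high-copy plasmid through a ColE1/pUC-type origin and is selected with ampicillin via the β-lactamase gene.

The annotated features show the characteristic pTriEx stacked promoter arrangement. A CMV enhancer, chicken β-actin promoter and chimeric intron drive transcription in mammalian cells. These are followed by a T7 promoter with a lac operator for IPTG-regulated expression in E. coli, and by the baculovirus p10 promoter for insect cells. Downstream lie a rabbit β-globin polyadenylation signal and a T7 terminator. The whole cassette is flanked by baculovirus recombination regions (lef2/ORF603 and ORF1629), which in principle allow transfer into a baculovirus genome, and a loxP site is also present. Only mammalian expression is stated as the purpose, however.

In place of an insert, the cloning position holds a Bacillus subtilis sacB cassette with its own promoter. It encodes levansucrase, which makes bacteria sensitive to sucrose. This stuffer presumably provides negative selection against uncut or parental vector, though the record does not say so explicitly. According to the depositor, genes are inserted by ligation-independent cloning: the vector is linearised with BfuAI (BspMI), and the target is amplified with primers bearing defined LIC overhangs. This places the gene in frame with the downstream tag region, which the feature table detects only as short His and FLAG fragments. The vector comes from a high-throughput cloning and expression pipeline associated with integral membrane proteins.
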