Features (pLannotate 1.2.2; 22 found; start..end, strand, type, name):
      4..39      +  CDS            lef2 (fragment): baculovirus late expression factor 2
    181..1008    +  misc_recomb    baculovirus recombination region (lef2/ORF603): contains ORF603 and part of lef2
   1020..1078    +  misc_recomb    baculovirus recombination region (ORF603) (fragment): contains ORF603 and part of lef2
   1140..1443    +  enhancer       CMV enhancer: human cytomegalovirus immediate early enhancer
   1449..1726    +  promoter       chicken β-actin promoter: No description available
   1727..1862    +  intron         hybrid intron (fragment): hybrid between chicken β-actin (CBA) and minute virus of mice (MMV) introns (Gray et al., 2011)
   1951..2081    +  intron         chimeric intron (fragment): chimera between introns from chicken β-actin and rabbit β-globin
   2150..2168    +  promoter       T7 promoter: promoter for bacteriophage T7 RNA polymerase
   2169..2193    +  protein_bind   lac operator: The lac repressor binds to the lac operator to inhibit transcription in E. coli. This inhibition can be relieved by adding lactose or isopropyl-β-D-thiogalactopyranoside (IPTG). lac repressor encoded by lacI
   2209..2318    +  promoter       p10 promoter: baculovirus promoter for expression in insect cells
   2365..2797    +  promoter       sacB promoter: sacR; sacB promoter and control region
   2798..4219    +  CDS            SacB: secreted levansucrase that renders bacterial growth sensitive to sucrose; Bacillus subtilis sacB; negative selection marker
   4305..4324    +  CDS            7xHis (fragment): 6xHis affinity tag
   4329..4352    +  CDS            3xFLAG (fragment): three tandem FLAG® epitope tags
   4358..4426    +  CDS            HBB (fragment): HBB_PONPY - Experimental evidence at transcript level: Swiss-Prot protein existence level 2. Involved in oxygen transport from the lung to the various peripheral tissues. From Pongo pygmaeus (Bornean orangutan).
   4501..4556    +  polyA_signal   β-globin poly(A) signal: rabbit β-globin polyadenylation signal (Gil and Proudfoot, 1987)
   4644..4691    +  terminator     T7 terminator: transcription terminator for bacteriophage T7 RNA polymerase
   4704..5409    +  misc_recomb    baculovirus recombination region (ORF1629): contains part of ORF1629
   5418..5451    +  protein_bind   loxP: Cre-mediated recombination occurs in the 8-bp core sequence (GCATACAT). Cre recombinase
   5619..6206    -  rep_origin     ori: high-copy-number ColE1/pMB1/pBR322/pUC origin of replication
   6219..7079    -  CDS            AmpR: β-lactamase; bla; confers resistance to ampicillin, carbenicillin, and related antibiotics
   7080..7131    -  promoter       AmpR promoter (fragment): bla
>Addgene plasmid #165480 | pRB30 | addgene full sequence | sequence record 326612 | Addgene NGS Result
TCCTGCATCTTTTAATCAAATCCCAAGATGTGTATAAACGCGCCGGTATGTACAGGAAGAGGTTTATACT
AAACTGTTACATTGCAAACGTGGTTTCGTGTGCCAAGTGTGAAAACCGATGTTTAATCAAGGCTCTGACG
CATTTCTACAACCACGACTCCAAGTGTGTGGGTGAAGTCATGCATCTTTTAATCAAATCCCAAGATGTGT
ATAAACCACCAAACTGCCAAAAAATGAAAACTGTCGACAAGCTCTGTCCGTTTGCTGGCAACTGCAAGGG
TCTCAATCCTATTTGTAATTATTGAATAATAAAACAATTATAAATGTCAAATTTGTTTTTTATTAACGAT
ACAAACCAAACGCAACAAGAACATTTGTAGTATTATCTATAATTGAAAACGCGTAGTTATAATCGCTGAG
GTAATATTTAAAATCATTTTCAAATGATTCACAGTTAATTTGCGACAATATAATTTTATTTTCACATAAA
CTAGACGCCTTGTCGTCTTCTTCTTCGTATTCCTTCTCTTTTTCATTTTTCTCTTCATAAAAATTAACAT
AGTTATTATCGTATCCATATATGTATCTATCGTATAGAGTAAATTTTTTGTTGTCATAAATATATATGTC
TTTTTTAATGGGGTGTATAGTACCGCTGCGCATAGTTTTTCTGTAATTTACAACAGTGCTATTTTCTGGT
AGTTCTTCGGAGTGTGTTGCTTTAATTATTAAATTTATATAATCAATGAATTTGGGATCGTCGGTTTTGT
ACAATATGTTGCCGGCATAGTACGCAGCTTCTTCTAGTTCAATTACACCATTTTTTAGCAGCACCGGATT
AACATAACTTTCCAAAATGTTGTACGAACCGTTAAACAAAAACAGTTCACCTCCCTTTTCTATACTATTG
TCTGCGAGCAGTTGTTTGTTGTTAAAAATAACAGCCATTGTAATGAGACGCACAAACTAATATCACAAAC
TGGAAATGTCTATCAATATATAGTTGCTGATGGCCGGCCGTAATGAGACGCACAAACTAATATCACAAAC
TGGAAATGTCTATCAATATATAGTTGCTCTAGTTATTAATAGTAATCAATTACGGGGTCATTAGTTCATA
GCCCATATATGGAGTTCCGCGTTACATAACTTACGGTAAATGGCCCGCCTGGCTGACCGCCCAACGACCC
CCGCCCATTGACGTCAATAATGACGTATGTTCCCATAGTAACGCCAATAGGGACTTTCCATTGACGTCAA
TGGGTGGAGTATTTACGGTAAACTGCCCACTTGGCAGTACATCAAGTGTATCATATGCCAAGTACGCCCC
CTATTGACGTCAATGACGGTAAATGGCCCGCCTGGCATTATGCCCAGTACATGACCTTATGGGACTTTCC
TACTTGGCAGTACATCTACGTATTAGTCATCGCTATTACCATGCATGGTCGAGGTGAGCCCCACGTTCTG
CTTCACTCTCCCCATCTCCCCCCCCTCCCCACCCCCAATTTTGTATTTATTTATTTTTTAATTATTTTGT
GCAGCGATGGGGGCGGGGGGGGGGGGGGGGCGCGCGCCAGGCGGGGCGGGGCGGGGCGAGGGGCGGGGCG
GGGCGAGGCGGAGAGGTGCGGCGGCAGCCAATCAGAGCGGCGCGCTCCGAAAGTTTCCTTTTATGGCGAG
GCGGCGGCGGCGGCGGCCCTATAAAAAGCGAAGCGCGCGGCGGGCGGGAGTCGCTGCGCGCTGCCTTCGC
CCCGTGCCCCGCTCCGCCGCCGCCTCGCGCCGCCCGCCCCGGCTCTGACTGACCGCGTTACTCCCACAGG
TGAGCGGGCGGGACGGCCCTTCTCCTTCGGGCTGTAATTAGCGCTTGGTTTAATGACGGCTTGTTTCTTT
TCTGTGGCTGCGTGAAAGCCTTGAGGGGCTCCGGGAGGGCCCTTTGTGCGGGGGGAGCGGCTCGGGGCTG
TCCGCGGGGGGACGGCTGCCTTCGGGGGGGACGGGGCAGGGCGGGGTTCGGCTTCTGGCGTGTGACCGGC
GGCTCTAGAGCCTCTGCTAACCATGTTCATGCCTTCTTCTTTTTCCTACAGCTCCTGGGCAACGTGCTGG
TTATTGTGCTGTCTCATCATTTTGGCAAAGAATTGGATCGGACCGAAATTAATACGACTCACTATAGGGG
AATTGTGAGCGGATAACAATTCCCCGGAGTTAATCCGGGACCTTTAATTCAACCCAACACAATATATTAT
AGTTAAATAAGAATTATTATCAAATCATTTGTATATTAATTAAAATACTATACTGTAAATTACATTTTAT
TTACAATCAAAGGAGATATACCCTGGCCTTAAGAAGGAGATATACTATGCAGGTCGTTCACTATTATTTA
GTGAAATGAGATATTATGATATTTTCTGAATTGTGATTAAAAAGGCAACTTTATGCCCATGCAACAGAAA
CTATAAAAAATACAGAGAATGAAAAGAAACAGATAGATTTTTTAGTTCTTTAGGCCCGTAGTCTGCAAAT
CCTTTTATGATTTTCTATCAAACAAAAGAGGAAAATAGACCAGTTGCAATCCAAACGAGAGTCTAATAGA
ATGAGGTCGAAAAGTAAATCGCGCGGGTTTGTTACTGATAAAGCAGGCAAGACCTAAAATGTGTAAAGGG
CAAAGTGTATACTTTGGCGTCACCCCTTACATATTTTAGGTCTTTTTTTATTGTGCGTAACTAACTTGCC
ATCTTCAAACAGGAGGGCTGGAAGAAGCAGACCGCTAACACAGTACATAAAAAAGGAGACATGAACGATG
AACATCAAAAAGTTTGCAAAACAAGCAACAGTATTAACCTTTACTACCGCACTGCTGGCAGGAGGCGCAA
CTCAAGCGTTTGCGAAAGAAACGAACCAAAAGCCATATAAGGAAACATACGGCATTTCCCATATTACACG
CCATGATATGCTGCAAATCCCTGAACAGCAAAAAAATGAAAAATATAAAGTTCCTGAGTTCGATTCGTCC
ACAATTAAAAATATCTCTTCTGCAAAAGGCCTGGACGTTTGGGACAGCTGGCCATTACAAAACACTGACG
GCACTGTCGCAAACTATCACGGCTACCACATCGTCTTTGCATTAGCCGGAGATCCTAAAAATGCGGATGA
CACATCGATTTACATGTTCTATCAAAAAGTCGGCGAAACTTCTATTGACAGCTGGAAAAACGCTGGCCGC
GTCTTTAAAGACAGCGACAAATTCGATGCAAATGATTCTATCCTAAAAGACCAAACACAAGAATGGTCAG
GTTCAGCCACATTTACATCTGACGGAAAAATCCGTTTATTCTACACTGATTTCTCCGGTAAACATTACGG
CAAACAAACACTGACAACTGCACAAGTTAACGTATCAGCATCAGACAGCTCTTTGAACATCAACGGTGTA
GAGGATTATAAATCAATCTTTGACGGTGACGGAAAAACGTATCAAAATGTACAGCAGTTCATCGATGAAG
GCAACTACAGCTCAGGCGACAACCATACGCTGAGAGATCCTCACTACGTAGAAGATAAAGGCCACAAATA
CTTAGTATTTGAAGCAAACACTGGAACTGAAGATGGCTACCAAGGCGAAGAATCTTTATTTAACAAAGCA
TACTATGGCAAAAGCACATCATTCTTCCGTCAAGAAAGTCAAAAACTTCTGCAAAGCGATAAAAAACGCA
CGGCTGAGTTAGCAAACGGCGCTCTCGGTATGATTGAGCTAAACGATGATTACACACTGAAAAAAGTGAT
GAAACCGCTGATTGCATCTAACACAGTAACAGATGAAATTGAACGCGCGAACGTCTTTAAAATGAACGGC
AAATGGTACCTGTTCACTGACTCCCGCGGATCAAAAATGACGATTGACGGCATTACGTCTAACGATATTT
ACATGCTTGGTTATGTTTCTAATTCTTTAACTGGCCCATACAAGCCGCTGAACAAAACTGGCCTTGTGTT
AAAAATGGATCTTGATCCTAACGATGTAACCTTTACTTACTCACACTTCGCTGTACCTCAAGCGAAAGGA
AACAATGTCGTGATTACAAGCTATATGACAAACAGAGGATTCTACGCAGACAAACAATCAACGTTTGCGC
CTAGCTTCCTGCTGAACATCAAAGGCAAGAAAACATCTGTTGTCAAAGACAGCATCCTTGAACAAGGACA
ATTAACAGTTAACAAATAAAAACGCAAAAGAAAATGCCGATATCCTATTGGCATTGACGTCAGGTGGCAC
ACCTGCAGAGAACCTCTACTTCCAATCGCACCATCATCACCATCACCATCACCACCATGATTACAAGGAT
GACGACGATAAGTGAGGCCTCAGGTGCAGGCTGCCTATCAGAAGGTGGTGGCTGGTGTGGCCAATGCCCT
GGCTCACAAATACCACTGAGATCGATCTTTTTCCCTCTGCCAAAAATTATGGGGACATCATGAAGCCCCT
TGAGCATCTGACTTCTGGCTAATAAAGGAAATTTATTTTCATTGCAATAGTGTGTTGGAATTTTTTGTGT
CTCTCACTCGGAAGGACATATGGGAGGGCAAATCATTTAAAACATCAGAATGAGTATTTGGTTTAGAGTT
TGGCAACATATGCCCATATGTAACTAGCATAACCCCTTGGGGCCTCTAAACGGGTCTTGAGGGGTTTTTT
GCTGAAAGCATGCGGAGGAAATTCTCCTTGAAGTTTCCCTGGTGTTCAAAGTAAAGGAGTTTGCACCAGA
CGCACCTCTGTTCACTGGTCCGGCGTATTAAAACACGATACATTGTTATTAGTACATTTATTAAGCGCTA
GATTCTGTGCGTTGTTGATTTACAGACAATTGTTGTACGTATTTTAATAATTCATTAAATTTATAATCTT
TAGGGTGGTATGTTAGAGCGAAAATCAAATGATTTTCAGCGTCTTTATATCTGAATTTAAATATTAAATC
CTCAATAGATTTGTAAAATAGGTTTCGATTAGTTTCAAACAAGGGTTGTTTTTCCGAACCGATGGCTGGA
CTATCTAATGGATTTTCGCTCAACGCCACAAAACTTGCCAAATCTTGTAGCAGCAATCTAGCTTTGTCGA
TATTCGTTTGTGTTTTGTTTTGTAATAAAGGTTCGACGTCGTTCAAAATATTATGCGCTTTTGTATTTCT
TTCATCACTGTCGTTAGTGTACAATTGACTCGACGTAAACACGTTAAATAGAGCTTGGACATATTTAACA
TCGGGCGTGTTAGCTTTATTAGGCCGATTATCGTCGTCGTCCCAACCCTCGTCGTTAGAAGTTGCTTCCG
AAGACGATTTTGCCATAGCCACACGACGCCTATTAATTGTGTCGGCTAACACGTCCGCGATCAAATTTGT
AGTTGAGCTTTTTGGAATTGCGATCGCATAACTTCGTATAGCATACATTATACGAAGTTATAAGCTCGGA
ACGCTGCGCTCGGTCGTTCGGCTGCGGCGAGCGGTATCAGCTCACTCAAAGGCGGTAATACGGTTATCCA
CAGAATCAGGGGATAACGCAGGAAAGAACATGTGAGCAAAAGGCCAGCAAAAGGCCAGGAACCGTAAAAA
GGCCGCGTTGCTGGCGTTTTTCCATAGGCTCCGCCCCCTGACGAGCATCACAAAAATCGACGCTCAAGTC
AGAGGTGGCGAAACCCGACAGGACTATAAAGATACCAGGCGTTTCCCCCTGGAAGCTCCCTCGTGCGCTC
TCCTGTTCCGACCCTGCCGCTTACCGGATACCTGTCCGCCTTTCTCCCTTCGGGAAGCGTGGCGCTTTCT
CATAGCTCACGCTGTAGGTATCTCAGTTCGGTGTAGGTCGTTCGCTCCAAGCTGGGCTGTGTGCACGAAC
CCCCCGTTCAGCCCGACCGCTGCGCCTTATCCGGTAACTATCGTCTTGAGTCCAACCCGGTAAGACACGA
CTTATCGCCACTGGCAGCAGCCACTGGTAACAGGATTAGCAGAGCGAGGTATGTAGGCGGTGCTACAGAG
TTCTTGAAGTGGTGGCCTAACTACGGCTACACTAGAAGAACAGTATTTGGTATCTGCGCTCTGCTGAAGC
CAGTTACCTTCGGAAAAAGAGTTGGTAGCTCTTGATCCGGCAAACAAACCACCGCTGGTAGCGGTGGTTT
TTTTGTTTGCAAGCAGCAGATTACGCGCAGAAAAAAAGGATCTCAAGAAGATCCTTTGTTACCAATGCTT
AATCAGTGAGGCACCTATCTCAGCGATCTGTCTATTTCGTTCATCCATAGTTGCCTGACTCCCCGTCGTG
TAGATAACTACGATACGGGAGGGCTTACCATCTGGCCCCAGTGCTGCAATGATACCGCGAGACCCACGCT
CACCGGCTCCAGATTTATCAGCAATAAACCAGCCAGCCGGAAGGGCCGAGCGCAGAAGTGGTCCTGCAAC
TTTATCCGCCTCCATCCAGTCTATTAATTGTTGCCGGGAAGCTAGAGTAAGTAGTTCGCCAGTTAATAGT
TTGCGCAACGTTGTTGCCATTGCTACAGGCATCGTGGTGTCACGCTCGTCGTTTGGTATGGCTTCATTCA
GCTCCGGTTCCCAACGATCAAGGCGAGTTACATGATCCCCCATGTTGTGCAAAAAAGCGGTTAGCTCCTT
CGGTCCTCCGATCGTTGTCAGAAGTAAGTTGGCCGCAGTGTTATCACTCATGGTTATGGCAGCACTGCAT
AATTCTCTTACTGTCATGCCATCCGTAAGATGCTTTTCTGTGACTGGTGAGTACTCAACCAAGTCATTCT
GAGAATAGTGTATGCGGCGACCGAGTTGCTCTTGCCCGGCGTCAATACGGGATAATACCGCGCCACATAG
CAGAACTTTAAAAGTGCTCATCATTGGAAAACGTTCTTCGGGGCGAAAACTCTCAAGGATCTTACCGCTG
TTGAGATCCAGTTCGATGTAACCCACTCGTGCACCCAACTGATCTTCAGCATCTTTTACTTTCACCAGCG
TTTCTGGGTGAGCAAAAACAGGAAGGCAAAATGCCGCAAAAAAGGGAATAAGGGCGACACGGAAATGTTG
AATACTCATACTCTTCCTTTTTCAATATTATTGAAGCATTTATCAGGGTTATTGTCTCATGTCCGCGCGT
T
